LOCUS       Exported 6319 bp ds-DNA circular SYN 13-MAY-2021
DEFINITION  AGO1 knockdown.
ACCESSION   .
VERSION     .
KEYWORDS    pAPM-D4 miR30-AGO1 ts3
SOURCE      synthetic DNA construct
  ORGANISM  synthetic DNA construct
REFERENCE   1 (bases 1 to 6319)
  AUTHORS   Yurkovetskiy L, Guney MH, Kim K, Goh SL, McCauley S, Dauphin A,
            Diehl WE, Luban J
  TITLE     Primate immunodeficiency virus proteins Vpx and Vpr counteract
            transcriptional repression of proviruses by the HUSH complex.
  JOURNAL   Nat Microbiol. 2018 Dec;3(12):1354-1361. doi:
            10.1038/s41564-018-0256-x. Epub 2018 Oct 8.
  PUBMED    30297740
REFERENCE   2 (bases 1 to 6319)
  AUTHORS   .
  TITLE     Direct Submission
  JOURNAL   Exported May 13, 2021 from SnapGene Server 1.1.58
            http://www.snapgene.com
FEATURES             Location/Qualifiers
     source          1..6319
                     /organism="synthetic DNA construct"
                     /mol_type="other DNA"
     primer_bind     complement(64..84)
                     /label=pBABE 3'
                     /note="SV40 enhancer, reverse primer for pBABE vectors"
     promoter        69..398
                     /label=SV40 promoter
                     /note="SV40 enhancer and early promoter"
     rep_origin      249..384
                     /label=SV40 ori
                     /note="SV40 origin of replication"
     primer_bind     311..330
                     /label=SV40pro-F
                     /note="SV40 promoter/origin, forward primer"
     enhancer        410..789
                     /label=CMV enhancer
                     /note="human cytomegalovirus immediate early enhancer"
     promoter        791..989
                     /label=CMV promoter
                     /note="human cytomegalovirus (CMV) immediate early
                     promoter"
     primer_bind     944..964
                     /label=CMV-F
                     /note="Human CMV immediate early promoter, forward primer"
     LTR             1007..1187
                     /label=5' LTR (truncated)
                     /note="truncated 5' long terminal repeat (LTR) from HIV-1"
     misc_feature    1234..1359
                     /label=HIV-1 Psi
                     /note="packaging signal of human immunodeficiency virus
                     type 1"
     misc_feature    1856..2089
                     /label=RRE
                     /note="The Rev response element (RRE) of HIV-1 allows for
                     Rev-dependent mRNA export from the nucleus to the
                     cytoplasm."
     CDS             2274..2318
                     /codon_start=1
                     /product="antigenic peptide corresponding to amino acids
                     655 to 669 of the HIV envelope protein gp41 (Lutje Hulsik
                     et al., 2013)"
                     /label=gp41 peptide
                     /note="recognized by the 2H10 single-chain llama nanobody"
                     /translation="KNEQELLELDKWASL"
     misc_feature    2616..2733
                     /label=cPPT/CTS
                     /note="central polypurine tract and central termination
                     sequence of HIV-1"
     promoter        2870..3277
                     /label=SFFV promoter
                     /note="spleen focus-forming virus long terminal repeat
                     (LTR) promoter"
     ncRNA           3992..4006
                     /label=miR-30a loop
                     /note="loop from the the 71-nt precursor of the human
                     miR-30a microRNA (Zeng et al., 2002)"
                     /ncRNA_class="miRNA"
     LTR             4140..4320
                     /label=5' LTR (truncated)
                     /note="truncated 5' long terminal repeat (LTR) from HIV-1"
     rep_origin      complement(4391..4979)
                     /direction=LEFT
                     /label=ori
                     /note="high-copy-number ColE1/pMB1/pBR322/pUC origin of
                     replication"
     primer_bind     complement(4471..4490)
                     /label=pBR322ori-F
                     /note="pBR322 origin, forward primer"
     CDS             complement(5150..6010)
                     /codon_start=1
                     /gene="bla"
                     /product="beta-lactamase"
                     /label=AmpR
                     /note="confers resistance to ampicillin, carbenicillin, and
                     related antibiotics"
                     /translation="MSIQHFRVALIPFFAAFCLPVFAHPETLVKVKDAEDQLGARVGYI
                     ELDLNSGKILESFRPEERFPMMSTFKVLLCGAVLSRIDAGQEQLGRRIHYSQNDLVEYS
                     PVTEKHLTDGMTVRELCSAAITMSDNTAANLLLTTIGGPKELTAFLHNMGDHVTRLDRW
                     EPELNEAIPNDERDTTMPVAMATTLRKLLTGELLTLASRQQLIDWMEADKVAGPLLRSA
                     LPAGWFIADKSGAGERGSRGIIAALGPDGKPSRIVVIYTTGSQATMDERNRQIAEIGAS
                     LIKHW"
     primer_bind     5773..5792
                     /label=Amp-R
                     /note="Ampicillin resistance gene, reverse primer"
     promoter        complement(6011..6115)
                     /gene="bla"
                     /label=AmpR promoter
     primer_bind     complement(6190..6209)
                     /label=pRS-marker
                     /note="pRS vectors, use to sequence yeast selectable
                     marker"
ORIGIN
        1 aatctgctta gggttaggcg ttttgcgctg cttcgcgatg tacgggccag atatacgcgc
       61 tgtggaatgt gtgtcagtta gggtgtggaa agtccccagg ctccccagca ggcagaagta
      121 tgcaaagcat gcatctcaat tagtcagcaa ccaggtgtgg aaagtcccca ggctccccag
      181 caggcagaag tatgcaaagc atgcatctca attagtcagc aaccatagtc ccgcccctaa
      241 ctccgcccat cccgccccta actccgccca gttccgccca ttctccgccc catggctgac
      301 taattttttt tatttatgca gaggccgagg ccgcctctgc ctctgagcta ttccagaagt
      361 agtgaggagg cttttttgga ggcctaggct tttgcaaaaa gctcgcgttg acattgatta
      421 ttgactagtt attaatagta atcaattacg gggtcattag ttcatagccc atatatggag
      481 ttccgcgtta cataacttac ggtaaatggc ccgcctggct gaccgcccaa cgacccccgc
      541 ccattgacgt caataatgac gtatgttccc atagtaacgc caatagggac tttccattga
      601 cgtcaatggg tggagtattt acggtaaact gcccacttgg cagtacatca agtgtatcat
      661 atgccaagta cgccccctat tgacgtcaat gacggtaaat ggcccgcctg gcattatgcc
      721 cagtacatga ccttatggga ctttcctact tggcagtaca tctacgtatt agtcatcgct
      781 attaccatgg tgatgcggtt ttggcagtac atcaatgggc gtggatagcg gtttgactca
      841 cggggatttc caagtctcca ccccattgac gtcaatggga gtttgttttg gcaccaaaat
      901 caacgggact ttccaaaatg tcgtaacaac tccgccccat tgacgcaaat gggcggtagg
      961 cgtgtacggt gggaggtcta tataagcagc gcgttttgcc tgtactgggt ctctctggtt
     1021 agaccagatc tgagcctggg agctctctgg ctaactaggg aacccactgc ttaagcctca
     1081 ataaagcttg ccttgagtgc ttcaagtagt gtgtgcccgt ctgttgtgtg actctggtaa
     1141 ctagagatcc ctcagaccct tttagtcagt gtggaaaatc tctagcagtg gcgcccgaac
     1201 agggacttga aagcgaaagg gaaaccagag gagctctctc gacgcaggac tcggcttgct
     1261 gaagcgcgca cggcaagagg cgaggggcgg cgactggtga gtacgccaaa aattttgact
     1321 agcggaggct agaaggagag agatgggtgc gagagcgtca gtattaagcg ggggagaatt
     1381 agatcgcgat gggaaaaaat tcggttaagg ccagggggaa agaaaaaata taaattaaaa
     1441 catatagtat gggcaagcag ggagctagaa cgattcgcag ttaatcctgg cctgttagaa
     1501 acatcagaag gctgtagaca aatactggga cagctacaac catcccttca gacaggatca
     1561 gaagaactta gatcattata taatacagta gcaaccctct attgtgtgca tcaaaggata
     1621 gagataaaag acaccaagga agctttagac aagatagagg aagagcaaaa caaaagtaag
     1681 accaccgcac agcaagcggc cggccgctga tcttcagacc tggaggagga gatatgaggg
     1741 acaattggag aagtgaatta tataaatata aagtagtaaa aattgaacca ttaggagtag
     1801 cacccaccaa ggcaaagaga agagtggtgc agagagaaaa aagagcagtg ggaataggag
     1861 ctttgttcct tgggttcttg ggagcagcag gaagcactat gggcgcagcg tcaatgacgc
     1921 tgacggtaca ggccagacaa ttattgtctg gtatagtgca gcagcagaac aatttgctga
     1981 gggctattga ggcgcaacag catctgttgc aactcacagt ctggggcatc aagcagctcc
     2041 aggcaagaat cctggctgtg gaaagatacc taaaggatca acagctcctg gggatttggg
     2101 gttgctctgg aaaactcatt tgcaccactg ctgtgccttg gaatgctagt tggagtaata
     2161 aatctctgga acagatttgg aatcacacga cctggatgga gtgggacaga gaaattaaca
     2221 attacacaag cttaatacac tccttaattg aagaatcgca aaaccagcaa gaaaagaatg
     2281 aacaagaatt attggaatta gataaatggg caagtttgtg gaattggttt aacataacaa
     2341 attggctgtg gtatataaaa ttattcataa tgatagtagg aggcttggta ggtttaagaa
     2401 tagtttttgc tgtactttct atagtgaata gagttaggca gggatattca ccattatcgt
     2461 ttcagaccca cctcccaacc ccgaggggac ccgacaggcc cgaaggaata gaagaagaag
     2521 gtggagagag agacagagac agatccattc gattagtgaa cggatcggca ctgcgtgcgc
     2581 caattctgca gacaaatggc agtattcatc cacaatttta aaagaaaagg ggggattggg
     2641 gggtacagtg caggggaaag aatagtagac ataatagcaa cagacataca aactaaagaa
     2701 ttacaaaaac aaattacaaa aattcaaaat tttcgggttt attacaggga cagcagagat
     2761 ccagtttggt taattaactg cagccccgat aaaataaaag attttattta gtctccagaa
     2821 aaagggggga atgaaagacc ccacctgtag gtttggcaag ctagctgcag taacgccatt
     2881 ttgcaaggca tggaaaaata ccaaaccaag aatagagaag ttcagatcaa gggcgggtac
     2941 atgaaaatag ctaacgttgg gccaaacagg atatctgcgg tgagcagttt cggccccggc
     3001 ccggggccaa gaacagatgg tcaccgcagt ttcggccccg gcccgaggcc aagaacagat
     3061 ggtccccaga tatggcccaa ccctcagcag tttcttaaga cccatcagat gtttccaggc
     3121 tcccccaagg acctgaaatg accctgcgcc ttatttgaat taaccaatca gcctgcttct
     3181 cgcttctgtt cgcgcgcttc tgcttcccga gctctataaa agagctcaca acccctcact
     3241 cggcgcgcca gtcctccgac agactgagtc gcccgggggt ctagaacgcg tgccgccatg
     3301 accgaataca aacctaccgt gaggctggct acaagagatg atgtcccaag ggctgtgaga
     3361 acactggccg ccgcttttgc cgattaccct gccacacgcc acactgtgga cccagatcgg
     3421 catatcgaga gagtgactga gctgcaggaa ctgttcctga cccgagtggg cctggacatt
     3481 gggaaggtct gggtcgcaga cgatggagca gctgtggctg tctggaccac accagagagc
     3541 gtggaagccg gagctgtctt tgcagagatc ggccctagaa tggcagaact gagcggctcc
     3601 aggctggcag cacagcagca gatggaggga ctgctggccc cacacaggcc taaggaacca
     3661 gcatggttcc tggctaccgt gggggtctct cctgaccatc agggcaaagg actgggaagt
     3721 gctgtggtcc tgccaggagt ggaggctgca gaacgagctg gagtccctgc atttctggag
     3781 acctctgctc cacgaaacct gcccttctat gaacggctgg gctttactgt gaccgcagat
     3841 gtggaggtcc ccgaaggacc taggacctgg tgcatgacac gcaaacccgg cgcctgagcg
     3901 atcgccgcgg ccgccttctt aacccaacag aaggctcgag aaggtatatt gctgttgaca
     3961 gtgagcgatg cctcaagatc aatgtcaaat agtgaagcca cagatgtatt tgacattgat
     4021 cttgaggcag tgcctactgc ctcggacttc aaggggctag aattcggcag ctgtagatct
     4081 tagccacttt ttaaaagaaa aggggggact ggaagggcta actgcatccg gactgtactg
     4141 ggtctctctg gttagaccag atctgagcct gggagctctc tggctaacta gggaacccac
     4201 tgcttaagcc tcaataaagc ttgccttgag tgcttcaagt agtgtgtgcc cgtctgttgt
     4261 gtgactctgg taactagaga tccctcagac ccttttagtc agtgtggaaa atctctagca
     4321 gggcccgttt catgtgagca aaaggccagc aaaaggccag gaaccgtaaa aaggccgcgt
     4381 tgctggcgtt tttccatagg ctccgccccc ctgacgagca tcacaaaaat cgacgctcaa
     4441 gtcagaggtg gcgaaacccg acaggactat aaagatacca ggcgtttccc cctggaagct
     4501 ccctcgtgcg ctctcctgtt ccgaccctgc cgcttaccgg atacctgtcc gcctttctcc
     4561 cttcgggaag cgtggcgctt tctcatagct cacgctgtag gtatctcagt tcggtgtagg
     4621 tcgttcgctc caagctgggc tgtgtgcacg aaccccccgt tcagcccgac cgctgcgcct
     4681 tatccggtaa ctatcgtctt gagtccaacc cggtaagaca cgacttatcg ccactggcag
     4741 cagccactgg taacaggatt agcagagcga ggtatgtagg cggtgctaca gagttcttga
     4801 agtggtggcc taactacggc tacactagaa gaacagtatt tggtatctgc gctctgctga
     4861 agccagttac cttcggaaaa agagttggta gctcttgatc cggcaaacaa accaccgctg
     4921 gtagcggtgg tttttttgtt tgcaagcagc agattacgcg cagaaaaaaa ggatctcaag
     4981 aagatccttt gatcttttct acggggtctg acgctcagtg gaacgaaaac tcacgttaag
     5041 ggattttggt catgagatta tcaaaaagga tcttcaccta gatcctttta aattaaaaat
     5101 gaagttttaa atcaatctaa agtatatatg agtaaacttg gtctgacagt taccaatgct
     5161 taatcagtga ggcacctatc tcagcgatct gtctatttcg ttcatccata gttgcctgac
     5221 tccccgtcgt gtagataact acgatacggg agggcttacc atctggcccc agtgctgcaa
     5281 tgataccgcg agacccacgc tcaccggctc cagatttatc agcaataaac cagccagccg
     5341 gaagggccga gcgcagaagt ggtcctgcaa ctttatccgc ctccatccag tctattaatt
     5401 gttgccggga agctagagta agtagttcgc cagttaatag tttgcgcaac gttgttgcca
     5461 ttgctacagg catcgtggtg tcacgctcgt cgtttggtat ggcttcattc agctccggtt
     5521 cccaacgatc aaggcgagtt acatgatccc ccatgttgtg caaaaaagcg gttagctcct
     5581 tcggtcctcc gatcgttgtc agaagtaagt tggccgcagt gttatcactc atggttatgg
     5641 cagcactgca taattctctt actgtcatgc catccgtaag atgcttttct gtgactggtg
     5701 agtactcaac caagtcattc tgagaatagt gtatgcggcg accgagttgc tcttgcccgg
     5761 cgtcaatacg ggataatacc gcgccacata gcagaacttt aaaagtgctc atcattggaa
     5821 aacgttcttc ggggcgaaaa ctctcaagga tcttaccgct gttgagatcc agttcgatgt
     5881 aacccactcg tgcacccaac tgatcttcag catcttttac tttcaccagc gtttctgggt
     5941 gagcaaaaac aggaaggcaa aatgccgcaa aaaagggaat aagggcgaca cggaaatgtt
     6001 gaatactcat actcttcctt tttcaatatt attgaagcat ttatcagggt tattgtctca
     6061 tgagcggata catatttgaa tgtatttaga aaaataaaca aataggggtt ccgcgcacat
     6121 ttccccgaaa agtgccacct gacgtcgacg gatcgggaga tctcccgatc ccctatggtg
     6181 cactctcagt acaatctgct ctgatgccgc atagttaagc cagtatctgc tccctgcttg
     6241 tgtgttggag gtcgctgagt agtgcgcgag caaaatttaa gctacaacaa ggcaaggctt
     6301 gaccgacaat tgcatgaag
//
