[The description below was written by a language model from this plasmid's Addgene catalogue record and the feature table of its GenBank file.]
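Description:
pAPM-D4 miR30-AGO1 ts3 is an HIV-1-based lentiviral transfer vector built on the pAPM-D4-mir30 backbone for knockdown of human AGO1 (Argonaute 1). In bacteria it is maintained through a high-copy ColE1/pUC-type origin and selected with ampicillin via the bla gene. The annotated 6.3 kb map also shows an SV40 enhancer/early promoter with the SV40 origin, which lies outside the viral genome.

A CMV enhancer/promoter is placed upstream of a truncated HIV-1 5′ LTR, so that the viral genomic RNA can be transcribed in producer cells. This is followed by the Psi packaging signal, the Rev response element for Rev-dependent nuclear export, and the cPPT/CTS, which aids nuclear import of the reverse-transcribed genome. A small gp41 peptide annotation falls in the retained env-derived region and is incidental. A second truncated LTR element closes the viral cassette.

The internal payload is driven by the spleen focus-forming virus (SFFV) LTR promoter, a Pol II promoter that is strong in haematopoietic and other mammalian cells. It expresses an shRNA against AGO1 (target site 3, "ts3") embedded in a miR-30 scaffold, which the map reflects with the miR-30a loop annotation. This lets the hairpin be processed through the endogenous microRNA pathway. The record lists puromycin as the mammalian selectable marker, but no PuroR coding sequence is annotated in the feature table. It may lie in the unannotated stretch between the SFFV promoter and the miR-30 hairpin, though the record does not confirm this.

The vector is intended for making lentiviral particles that stably deplete AGO1 in transduced human cells. It was deposited in connection with a study of proviral transcriptional repression by the HUSH complex and its counteraction by Vpx and Vpr.
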