Addgene plasmid #115847: pAPM-D4 miR30-AGO1 ts3
Purpose: AGO1 knockdown
Depositing lab: Jeremy Luban. Depositing organization: University of Massachusetts, Worcester. Publication: Primate immunodeficiency virus proteins Vpx and Vpr counteract transcriptional repression of proviruses by the HUSH complex. Yurkovetskiy L, Guney MH, Kim K, Goh SL, McCauley S, Dauphin A, Diehl WE, Luban J. Nat Microbiol. 2018 Dec;3(12):1354-1361. doi: 10.1038/s41564-018-0256-x. Epub 2018 Oct 8. PubMed 30297740.
Backbone
  Vector backbone: pAPM-D4-mir30
  Vector type: Lentiviral
  Selectable markers: Puromycin
Growth in bacteria
  Bacterial resistance: Ampicillin, 100 μg/mL
  Growth temperature: 30°C
  Growth strain: NEB Stable
  Copy number: High Copy
Gene/Insert
  Gene/Insert name: AGO1 shRNA
  gRNA/shRNA sequence: TTGACATTGATCTTGAGGC
  Species: H. sapiens (human)
  Entrez Gene: AGO1 (a.k.a. EIF2C, EIF2C1, GERP95, NEDLBAS, Q99, hAgo1)
  Promoter: SFFV
  Cloning method: Restriction Enzyme; 5′ cloning site Unknown (unknown if destroyed); 3′ cloning site Unknown (unknown if destroyed)
Terms and licenses: Academic/Nonprofit Terms; Industry Terms: Not Available to Industry
Depositor comments: PuroR . Please visit https://www.biorxiv.org/content/early/2018/04/03/293001 for bioRxiv preprint.
How to cite: pAPM-D4 miR30-AGO1 ts3 was a gift from Jeremy Luban (Addgene plasmid # 115847 ; http://n2t.net/addgene:115847 ; RRID:Addgene_115847)
